Addgene plasmid #164047: PW124-LMNA 5'HA-TriTag (mCherry)-3'HA (HDR donor)
Purpose: CRISPR donor plasmid to insert TriTag (mCherry) into the N-terminus of human LMNA gene
Depositing lab: Baohui Chen. Depositing organization: Zhejiang University. Publication: TriTag: an integrative tool to correlate chromatin dynamics and gene expression in living cells. Xu H, Wang J, Liang Y, Fu Y, Li S, Huang J, Xu H, Zou W, Chen B. Nucleic Acids Res. 2020 Oct 26. pii: 5940501. doi: 10.1093/nar/gkaa906. PubMed 33104788.
Backbone
  Vector backbone: pUC19
  Vector type: Mammalian Expression, CRISPR
Growth in bacteria
  Bacterial resistance: Ampicillin, 100 μg/mL
  Growth temperature: 37°C
  Growth strain: NEB Stable
  Copy number: High Copy
Gene/Insert
  Gene/Insert name: mCherry-TriTag
  Species: H. sapiens (human), Synthetic
  Cloning method: Gibson Cloning
Terms and licenses: Academic/Nonprofit Terms; Industry Terms: Not Available to Industry
How to cite: PW124-LMNA 5'HA-TriTag (mCherry)-3'HA (HDR donor) was a gift from Baohui Chen (Addgene plasmid # 164047 ; http://n2t.net/addgene:164047 ; RRID:Addgene_164047)
