[The description below was written by a language model from this plasmid's Addgene catalogue record and pLannotate feature annotations shown in this document.]
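Description:
PW124-LMNA 5'HA-TriTag (mCherry)-3'HA is a homology-directed repair donor plasmid built on a pUC19 backbone by Gibson assembly. It is designed to knock an mCherry-based TriTag cassette into the N-terminus of the endogenous human LMNA gene following a CRISPR-induced break. It is maintained in E. coli as a high-copy plasmid through the ColE1/pUC-type origin and selected with ampicillin via the β-lactamase gene and its native promoter. A short remnant of the pBR322 bom region is also detected in the backbone. Although catalogued as a mammalian expression/CRISPR vector, the feature table shows no mammalian promoter. This fits a donor whose inserted tag is expected to be expressed from the LMNA locus itself once integrated.

The payload is flanked by LMNA homology arms. The annotated fragment of the LMNA coding sequence lies immediately downstream of the fluorescent protein sequence, which is consistent with it forming part of the 3' arm and placing the tag in frame ahead of lamin A/C. The mCherry sequence appears in the automated annotation as two separated fragments, matched to related Discosoma-derived proteins (mOFP.T.12 and Blue102). The roughly 750 nt unannotated stretch between them suggests that additional TriTag elements interrupt the fluorescent protein coding region, but the record does not state what these are. The 5' homology arm is likewise not annotated. A partial ccdB match appears between the LMNA fragment and the origin; it is only a fragment, and its significance is not explained in the record. According to the associated publication title, TriTag is used to correlate chromatin dynamics with gene expression in living cells.
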