Features (pLannotate 1.2.2; 8 found; start..end, strand, type, name):
     28..80      -  misc_feature   bom (fragment): basis of mobility region from pBR322
    797..1399    +  CDS            mOFP.T.12 (fragment): mOFP.T.12 is a fluorescent protein published in 2004, derived from Discosoma sp.. It is reported to be a monomer.
   2152..2268    +  CDS            Blue102 (fragment): Blue102 is a fluorescent protein published in 2010, derived from Discosoma sp..
   2290..2643    +  CDS            LMNA (fragment): LMNA_HUMAN - Also known as LMN1. Experimental evidence at protein level: Swiss-Prot protein existence level 1. Prelamin-A/C can accelerate smooth muscle cell senescence. It acts to disrupt mitosis and induce DNA damage in vascular smooth muscle cells (VSMCs), leading to mitotic failure, genomic instability, and premature senescence. From Homo sapiens (Human).
   2800..3021    +  CDS            ccdB (fragment): CcdB, a bacterial toxin that poisons DNA gyrase; ccdB; Plasmids containing the ccdB gene cannot be propagated in standard E. coli strains.
   3134..3722    -  rep_origin     ori: high-copy-number ColE1/pMB1/pBR322/pUC origin of replication
   3893..4753    -  CDS            AmpR: β-lactamase; bla; confers resistance to ampicillin, carbenicillin, and related antibiotics
   4754..4858    -  promoter       AmpR promoter: bla
>Addgene plasmid #164047 | PW124-LMNA 5'HA-TriTag (mCherry)-3'HA (HDR donor) | addgene full sequence | sequence record 323203 | Addgene NGS Result
GACGGATCGGGAGATCTCCCGATCCCCTATGGTGCACTCTCAGTACAATCTGCTCTGATGCCGCATAGTT
AAGCCAGTATCTGCTCCCTGCTTGTGTGTTGGAGGTCGCTGAGTAGTGCGCGAGCAAAATTTAAGCTACA
ACAAGGCAAGGCTTGACCGACAATTCCATGAAGAATCTGCTTAGGGTTAGGCGTTTTGCGCTGCTTCGCG
ATGTACGGGCCAGATATACGCGTTGACAGAGACCGCGGCCGCCCGCTGGGACGGGGTCTCCATGGCCCCT
CCTTGGCTCTGCCCTCTAGCCCAGAAGGTCTGAGGCAATGGGGGCAAGCTTGGAGCCGACAGTGCTGAGC
AGGCAGGAGCCAAGAGAGGGGAAGCTTGAGCCTCACGCAGTTAGGGGTGCGCTGGAGAGGGTGGGGCCCG
ACTCCGCCACACCCCAACGGTCCTTCCCCCTCCTCACCACTCCCGCCCCCACCCCCAATGGATCTGGGAC
TGCCCCTTTAAGAGTAGTGGCCCCTCCTCCCTTCAGAGGAGGACCTATTAGAGCCTTTGCCCCGGCGTCG
GTGACTCAGTGTTCGCGGGAGCGCCGCACCTACACCAGCCAACCCAGATCCCGAGGTCCGACAGCGCCCG
GCCCAGATCCCCACGCCTGCCAGGAGCAAGCCGAGAGCCAGCCGGCCGGCGCACTCCGACTCCGAGCAGT
CTCTGTCCTTCGACCCGAGCCCCGCGCCCTTTCCGGGACCCCTGCCCCGCGGGCAGCGCTGCCAACCTGC
CGGCCGGATCGGGTGGGACTAGTGGCATGGTGAGCAAGGGCGAGGAGGATAACATGGCCATCATCAAGGA
GTTCATGCGCTTCAAGGTGCACATGGAGGGCTCCGTGAACGGCCACGAGTTCGAGATCGAGGGCGAGGGC
GAGGGCCGCCCCTACGAGGGCACCCAGACCGCCAAGCTGAAGGTGACCAAGGGTGGCCCCCTGCCCTTCG
CCTGGGACATCCTGTCCCCTCAGTTCATGTACGGCTCCAAGGCCTACGTGAAGCACCCCGCCGACATCCC
CGACTACTTGAAGCTGTCCTTCCCCGAGGGCTTCAAGTGGGAGCGCGTGATGAACTTCGAGGACGGCGGC
GTGGTGACCGTGACCCAGGACTCCTCCCTGCAGGACGGCGAGTTCATCTACAAGGTGAAGCTGCGCGGCA
CCAACTTCCCCTCCGACGGCCCCGTAATGCAGAAGAAGACCATGGGCTGGGAGGCCTCCTCCGAGCGGAT
GTACCCCGAGGACGGCGCCCTGAAGGGCGAGATCAAGCAGAGGCTGAAGCTGAAGGACGGCGGCCACTAC
GACGCTGAGGTCAAGACCACCTACAAGGCCAAGAAGCCCGTGCAGCTGCCCGGCGCCGTAAGTATGAAAT
TCAGGGATACGGCCACCTTGTTGGCCGGTAACCTACAAACGGGTGGAGGATCACCCCACCCGACACGCAC
CGATGCTCTCCGAGGAGGCACAAGGGTGGAGGAACACCCCACCCTCCAGGCACCGATGCTCTCCGAGGAG
GCAAACAGAAGCACCATCAGGGCTTCTGCTACGCACCGATGCTCTCCGAGGAGGAACAAGGAATCACCAT
CAGGGATTCCCTGTGGCACCGATGCTCTCCGAGGAGGACGACGGGAGGACGATCACGCCTCCCGAATAGC
ACCGATGCTCTCCGAGGAGGTCAGTGCGTGGAGCATCAGCCCACGCAGCCAGCACCGATGCTCTCCGAGG
AGGCTTTCGCGAAGAGCATCAGCCTTCGCGCCATGCACCGATGCTCTCCGAGGAGGCCTACAGGAACAGC
ATCAGCGTTCCTGCCCAGCACCGATGCTCTCCGAGGAGGTGTCCCCATGCAGCATCAGCGCATGGGCCCC
GCACCGATGCTCTCCGAGGAGGCACATCCGAGCACCAACAGGGCTCGGAGTGTGCACCGATGCTCTCCGA
GGAGGACCCTCCATGGACCATCAGGCCATGGACTCTGCACCGATGCTCTCCGAGGAGGCTTCTCGAAGCA
GCATCAGCGCTTCGAAACAGCACCGATGCTCTCCGAGGAGGTTCTCCACCTTGTTGGCATATTTGCCAAA
TAGTGGAAATGTGAAGTACTGACAAAACTTTTCCCTTTTTCAATCTAATAGTACAACGTCAACATCAAGT
TGGACATCACCTCCCACAACGAGGACTACACCATCGTGGAACAGTACGAACGCGCCGAGGGCCGCCACTC
CACCGGCGGCATGGACGAGCTGTACAAGGGAACCGGTGCTGGAAGTGGTGAGACCCCGTCCCAACGACGC
GCCACCCGCAGCGGGGCGCAGGCCAGCTCCACTCCGCTGTCGCCCACCCGCATCACCCGGCTGCAGGAGA
AGGAGGACCTGCAGGAGCTCAATGATCGCTTGGCGGTCTACATCGACCGTGTGCGCTCGCTGGAAACGGA
GAACGCAGGGCTGCGCCTTCGCATCACCGAGTCTGAAGAGGTGGTCAGCCGCGAGGTGTCCGGCATCAAG
GCCGCCTACGAGGCCGAGCTCGGGGATGCCCGCAAGACCCTTGACTCAGTAGCCAAGGAGCGCGCCCGCC
TGCAGCTGGAGCTGAGCAAAGTGCGTGAGGAGTTTAAGGAGCTGAAAGCGCGGTGAGTTCGCCCAGGTGG
CTGCGTGCCTGGCGGGGAGTGGAGAGGGCGGCGGGCCGGCGCCCCTGGCCGGCCGCAGGAAGGGAGTGAG
AGGGCCTGGAGGCCGATAACTTTGCCATAGTCTCCTCCCTCCGCCATGGAGACCCCGTCCCAGCGGCCCG
GGCGACGGATGGTGATCCCCCTGGCCAGTGCACGTCTGCTGTCAGATAAAGTCTCCCGTGAACTTTACCC
GGTGGTGCATATCGGGGATGAAAGCTGGCGCATGATGACCACCGATATGGCCAGTGTGCCGGTCTCCGTT
ATCGGGGAAGAAGTGGCTGATCTCAGCCACCGCGAAAATGACATCAAAAACGCCATTAACCTGATGTTCT
GGGGAATATAAATGTCAGGCTCCCTTATACACAGCCAGTCTGCAGGTCGACGGTCTCGACTCACATGTGA
GCAAAAGGCCAGCAAAAGGCCAGGAACCGTAAAAAGGCCGCGTTGCTGGCGTTTTTCCATAGGCTCCGCC
CCCCTGACGAGCATCACAAAAATCGACGCTCAAGTCAGAGGTGGCGAAACCCGACAGGACTATAAAGATA
CCAGGCGTTTCCCCCTGGAAGCTCCCTCGTGCGCTCTCCTGTTCCGACCCTGCCGCTTACCGGATACCTG
TCCGCCTTTCTCCCTTCGGGAAGCGTGGCGCTTTCTCATAGCTCACGCTGTAGGTATCTCAGTTCGGTGT
AGGTCGTTCGCTCCAAGCTGGGCTGTGTGCACGAACCCCCCGTTCAGCCCGACCGCTGCGCCTTATCCGG
TAACTATCGTCTTGAGTCCAACCCGGTAAGACACGACTTATCGCCACTGGCAGCAGCCACTGGTAACAGG
ATTAGCAGAGCGAGGTATGTAGGCGGTGCTACAGAGTTCTTGAAGTGGTGGCCTAACTACGGCTACACTA
GAAGAACAGTATTTGGTATCTGCGCTCTGCTGAAGCCAGTTACCTTCGGAAAAAGAGTTGGTAGCTCTTG
ATCCGGCAAACAAACCACCGCTGGTAGCGGTGGTTTTTTTGTTTGCAAGCAGCAGATTACGCGCAGAAAA
AAAGGATCTCAAGAAGATCCTTTGATCTTTTCTACGGGGTCTGACGCTCAGTGGAACGAAAACTCACGTT
AAGGGATTTTGGTCATGAGATTATCAAAAAGGATCTTCACCTAGATCCTTTTAAATTAAAAATGAAGTTT
TAAATCAATCTAAAGTATATATGAGTAAACTTGGTCTGACAGTTACCAATGCTTAATCAGTGAGGCACCT
ATCTCAGCGATCTGTCTATTTCGTTCATCCATAGTTGCCTGACTCCCCGTCGTGTAGATAACTACGATAC
GGGAGGGCTTACCATCTGGCCCCAGTGCTGCAATGATACCGCGAGAACCACGCTCACCGGCTCCAGATTT
ATCAGCAATAAACCAGCCAGCCGGAAGGGCCGAGCGCAGAAGTGGTCCTGCAACTTTATCCGCCTCCATC
CAGTCTATTAATTGTTGCCGGGAAGCTAGAGTAAGTAGTTCGCCAGTTAATAGTTTGCGCAACGTTGTTG
CCATTGCTACAGGCATCGTGGTGTCACGCTCGTCGTTTGGTATGGCTTCATTCAGCTCCGGTTCCCAACG
ATCAAGGCGAGTTACATGATCCCCCATGTTGTGCAAAAAAGCGGTTAGCTCCTTCGGTCCTCCGATCGTT
GTCAGAAGTAAGTTGGCCGCAGTGTTATCACTCATGGTTATGGCAGCACTGCATAATTCTCTTACTGTCA
TGCCATCCGTAAGATGCTTTTCTGTGACTGGTGAGTACTCAACCAAGTCATTCTGAGAATAGTGTATGCG
GCGACCGAGTTGCTCTTGCCCGGCGTCAATACGGGATAATACCGCGCCACATAGCAGAACTTTAAAAGTG
CTCATCATTGGAAAACGTTCTTCGGGGCGAAAACTCTCAAGGATCTTACCGCTGTTGAGATCCAGTTCGA
TGTAACCCACTCGTGCACCCAACTGATCTTCAGCATCTTTTACTTTCACCAGCGTTTCTGGGTGAGCAAA
AACAGGAAGGCAAAATGCCGCAAAAAAGGGAATAAGGGCGACACGGAAATGTTGAATACTCATACTCTTC
CTTTTTCAATATTATTGAAGCATTTATCAGGGTTATTGTCTCATGAGCGGATACATATTTGAATGTATTT
AGAAAAATAAACAAATAGGGGTTCCGCGCACATTTCCCCGAAAAGTGCCACCTGACGTC
